>Addgene plasmid #167009 | pcDNA3. Flag-CSL Q307R | addgene full sequence | sequence record 331175 | Addgene NGS Result
ATAGTTAAGCCAGTATCTGCTCCCTGCTTGTGTGTTGGAGGTCGCTGAGTAGTGCGCGAGCAAAATTTAA
GCTACAACAAGGCAAGGCTTGACCGACAATTGCATGAAGAATCTGCTTAGGGTTAGGCGTTTTGCGCTGC
TTCGCGATGTACGGGCCAGATATACGCGTTGACATTGATTATTGACTAGTTATTAATAGTAATCAATTAC
GGGGTCATTAGTTCATAGCCCATATATGGAGTTCCGCGTTACATAACTTACGGTAAATGGCCCGCCTGGC
TGACCGCCCAACGACCCCCGCCCATTGACGTCAATAATGACGTATGTTCCCATAGTAACGCCAATAGGGA
CTTTCCATTGACGTCAATGGGTGGAGTATTTACGGTAAACTGCCCACTTGGCAGTACATCAAGTGTATCA
TATGCCAAGTACGCCCCCTATTGACGTCAATGACGGTAAATGGCCCGCCTGGCATTATGCCCAGTACATG
ACCTTATGGGACTTTCCTACTTGGCAGTACATCTACGTATTAGTCATCGCTATTACCATGGTGATGCGGT
TTTGGCAGTACATCAATGGGCGTGGATAGCGGTTTGACTCACGGGGATTTCCAAGTCTCCACCCCATTGA
CGTCAATGGGAGTTTGTTTTGGCACCAAAATCAACGGGACTTTCCAAAATGTCGTAACAACTCCGCCCCA
TTGACGCAAATGGGCGGTAGGCGTGTACGGTGGGAGGTCTATATAAGCAGAGCTCTCTGGCTAACTAGAG
AACCCACTGCTTACTGGCTTATCGAAATTAATACGACTCACTATAGGGAGACCCAAGCTTGGTACCATGG
ACTACAAAGACGATGACGATAAAGGAATTCTGCAGATGCCTGTTGTGACAGGGAAATTTGGTGAGCGGCC
TCCACCTAAACGACTTACTAGGGAAGCTATGCGAAATTATTTAAAAGAGCGAGGGGATCAAACAGTACTT
ATTCTTCATGCAAAAGTTGCACAGAAGTCATATGGAAATGAAAAAAGGTTTTTTTGCCCACCTCCTTGTG
TATATCTTATGGGCAGTGGATGGAAGAAAAAAAAAGAACAAATGGAACGCGATGGTTGTTCTGAACAAGA
GTCTCAACCGTGTGCATTTATTGGGATAGGAAATAGTGACCAAGAAATGCAGCAGCTAAACTTGGAAGGA
AAGAACTATTGCACAGCCAAAACATTGTATATATCTGACTCAGACAAGCGAAAGCACTTCATGTTGTCTG
TAAAGATGTTCTATGGCAACAGTGATGACATTGGTGTGTTCCTCAGCAAGCGGATAAAAGTCATCTCCAA
ACCTTCCAAAAAGAAGCAGTCATTGAAAAATGCTGACTTATGCATTGCCTCAGGAACAAAGGTGGCTCTG
TTTAATCGACTACGATCCCAGACAGTTAGTACCAGATACTTGCATGTAGAAGGAGGTAATTTTCATGCCA
GTTCACAGCAGTGGGGAGCCTTTTTTATTCATCTCTTGGATGATGATGAATCAGAAGGAGAAGAATTCAC
AGTCCGAGATGGCTACATCCATTATGGACAAACAGTCAAACTTGTGTGCTCAGTTACTGGCATGGCACTC
CCAAGATTGATAATTAGGAAAGTTGATAAGCAGACCGCATTATTGGATGCAGATGATCCTGTGTCACAAC
TCCATAAATGTGCATTTTACCTTAAGGATACAGAAAGAATGTATTTGTGCCTTTCTCAAGAAAGAATAAT
TCGATTTCAGGCCACTCCATGTCCAAAAGAACCAAATAAAGAGATGATAAATGATGGCGCTTCCTGGACA
ATCATTAGCACAGATAAGGCAGAGTATACATTTTATGAGGGAATGGGCCCTGTCCTTGCCCCAGTCACTC
CTGTGCCTGTGGTAGAGAGCCTTCAGTTGAATGGCGGTGGGGACGTAGCAATGCTTGAACTTACAGGACA
GAATTTCACTCCAAATTTACGAGTGTGGTTTGGGGATGTAGAAGCTGAAACTATGTACAGGTGTGGAGAG
AGTATGCTCTGTGTCGTCCCAGACATTTCTGCATTCCGAGAAGGTTGGAGATGGGTCCGGCAACCAGTCC
AGGTTCCAGTAACTTTGGTCCGAAATGATGGAATCATTTATTCCACCAGCCTTACCTTTACCTACACACC
AGAACCAGGGCCGCGGCCACATTGCAGTGCAGCAGGAGCAATCCTTCGAGCCAATTCAAGCCAGGTGCCC
CCTAACGAATCAAACACAAACAGCGAGGGAAGTTACACAAACGCCAGCACAAATTCAACCAGTGTCACAT
CATCTACAGCCACAGTGGTATCCTAACTACCGTCTTTTTGCTAGGACTTAAACTGACTTGAGTGTGGCAA
AAAGTTAACAAAAAAGGAGAAAAAATGAACAATCGTTTGTGGTTTCTTGGGAAAACTTTTCATACCAGGT
GATACTATTCAAAAACCCCGTTGTCTCCCTGCAAGTGCTGATTTGAAATGCAGAAGCCACAGTAAAAAAA
AAAAAAAAAAAACTCGAGCATGCATCTAGAGGGCCCTATTCTATAGTGTCACCTAAATGCTAGAGCTCGC
TGATCAGCCTCGACTGTGCCTTCTAGTTGCCAGCCATCTGTTGTTTGCCCCTCCCCCGTGCCTTCCTTGA
CCCTGGAAGGTGCCACTCCCACTGTCCTTTCCTAATAAAATGAGGAAATTGCATCGCATTGTCTGAGTAG
GTGTCATTCTATTCTGGGGGGTGGGGTGGGGCAGGACAGCAAGGGGGAGGATTGGGAAGACAATAGCAGG
CATGCTGGGGATGCGGTGGGCTCTATGGCTTCTGAGGCGGAAAGAACCAGCTGGGGCTCTAGGGGGTATC
CCC
[70 nt withheld, positions 2874-2943]
T
[53 nt withheld, positions 2945-2997]
C
[91 nt withheld, positions 2999-3089]
A
[49 nt withheld, positions 3091-3139]
CCTTTGACGTTGGAGTCCACGTTCTTT
[37 nt withheld, positions 3167-3203]
ACCCTATCTCGGTCTATTCTTTTGATTTATAAGGGATTTTGCCGATTTCGGCCTATTGGTTAAAAAATGA
GCTGATTTAACAAAAATTTAACGCGAATTAATTCTGTGGAATGTGTGTCAGTTAGGGTGTGGAAAGTCCC
CAGGCTCCCCAGCAGGCAGAAGTATGCAAAGCATGCATCTCAATTAGTCAGCAACCAGGTGTGGAAAGTC
CCCAGGCTCCCCAGCAGGCAGAAGTATGCAAAGCATGCATCTCAATTAGTCAGCAACCATAGTCCCGCCC
CTAACTCCGCCCATCCCGCCCCTAACTCCGCCCAGTTCCGCCCATTCTCCGCCCCATGGCTGACTAATTT
TTTTTATTTATGCAGAGGCCGAGGCCGCCTCTGCCTCTGAGCTATTCCAGAAGTAGTGAGGAGGCTTTTT
TGGAGGCCTAGGCTTTTGCAAAAAGCTCCCGGGAGCTTGTATATCCATTTTCGGATCTGATCAAGAGACA
GGATGAGGATCGTTTCGCATGATTGAACAAGATGGATTGCACGCAGGTTCTCCGGCCGCTTGGGTGGAGA
GGCTATTCGGCTATGACTGGGCACAACAGACAATCGGCTGCTCTGATGCCGCCGTGTTCCGGCTGTCAGC
GCAGGGGCGCCCGGTTCTTTTTGTCAAGACCGACCTGTCCGGTGCCCTGAATGAACTGCAGGACGAGGCA
GCGCGGCTATCGTGGCTGGCCACGACGGGCGTTCCTTGCGCAGCTGTGCTCGACGTTGTCACTGAAGCGG
GAAGGGACTGGCTGCTATTGGGCGAAGTGCCGGGGCAGGATCTCCTGTCATCTCACCTTGCTCCTGCCGA
GAAAGTATCCATCATGGCTGATGCAATGCGGCGGCTGCATACGCTTGATCCGGCTACCTGCCCATTCGAC
CACCAAGCGAAACATCGCATCGAGCGAGCACGTACTCGGATGGAAGCCGGTCTTGTCGATCAGGATGATC
TGGACGAAGAGCATCAGGGGCTCGCGCCAGCCGAACTGTTCGCCAGGCTCAAGGCGCGCATGCCCGACGG
CGAGGATCTCGTCGTGACCCATGGCGATGCCTGCTTGCCGAATATCATGGTGGAAAATGGCCGCTTTTCT
GGATTCATCGACTGTGGCCGGCTGGGTGTGGCGGACCGCTATCAGGACATAGCGTTGGCTACCCGTGATA
TTGCTGAAGAGCTTGGCGGCGAATGGGCTGACCGCTTCCTCGTGCTTTACGGTATCGCCGCTCCCGATTC
GCAGCGCATCGCCTTCTATCGCCTTCTTGACGAGTTCTTCTGAGCGGGACTCTGGGGTTCGAAATGACCG
ACCAAGCGACGCCCAACCTGCCATCACGAGATTTCGATTCCACCGCCGCCTTCTATGAAAGGTTGGGCTT
CGGAATCGTTTTCCGGGACGCCGGCTGGATGATCCTCCAGCGCGGGGATCTCATGCTGGAGTTCTTCGCC
CACCCCAACTTGTTTATTGCAGCTTATAATGGTTACAAATAAAGCAATAGCATCACAAATTTCACAAATA
AAGCATTTTTTTCACTGCATTCTAGTTGTGGTTTGTCCAAACTCATCAATGTATCTTATCATGTCTGTAT
ACCGTCGACCTCTAGCTAGAGCTTGGCGTAATCATGGTCATAGCTGTTTCCTGTGTGAAATTGTTATCCG
CTCACAATTCCACACAACATACGAGCCGGAAGCATAAAGTGTAAAGCCTGGGGTGCCTAATGAGTGAGCT
AACTCACATTAATTGCGTTGCGCTCACTGCCCGCTTTCCAGTCGGGAAACCTGTCGTGCCAGCTGCATTA
ATGAATCGGCCAACGCGCGGGGAGAGGCGGTTTGCGTATTGGGCGCTCTTCCGCTTCCTCGCTCACTGAC
TCGCTGCGCTCGGTCGTTCGGCTGCGGCGAGCGGTATCAGCTCACTCAAAGGCGGTAATACGGTTATCCA
CAGAATCAGGGGATAACGCAGGAAAGAACATGTGAGCAAAAGGCCAGCAAAAGGCCAGGAACCGTAAAAA
GGCCGCGTTGCTGGCGTTTTTCCATAGGCTCCGCCCCCCTGACGAGCATCACAAAAATCGACGCTCAAGT
CAGAGGTGGCGAAACCCGACAGGACTATAAAGATACCAGGCGTTTCCCCCTGGAAGCTCCCTCGTGCGCT
CTCCTGTTCCGACCCTGCCGCTTACCGGATACCTGTCCGCCTTTCTCCCTTCGGGAAGCGTGGCGCTTTC
TCATAGCTCACGCTGTAGGTATCTCAGTTCGGTGTAGGTCGTTCGCTCCAAGCTGGGCTGTGTGCACGAA
CCCCCCGTTCAGCCCGACCGCTGCGCCTTATCCGGTAACTATCGTCTTGAGTCCAACCCGGTAAGACACG
ACTTATCGCCACTGGCAGCAGCCACTGGTAACAGGATTAGCAGAGCGAGGTATGTAGGCGGTGCTACAGA
GTTCTTGAAGTGGTGGCCTAACTACGGCTACACTAGAAGAACAGTATTTGGTATCTGCGCTCTGCTGAAG
CCAGTTACCTTCGGAAAAAGAGTTGGTAGCTCTTGATCCGGCAAACAAACCACCGCTGGTAGCGGTGGTT
TTTTTGTTTGCAAGCAGCAGATTACGCGCAGAAAAAAAGGATCTCAAGAAGATCCTTTGATCTTTTCTAC
GGGGTCTGACGCTCAGTGGAACGAAAACTCACGTTAAGGGATTTTGGTCATGAGATTATCAAAAAGGATC
TTCACCTAGATCCTTTTAAATTAAAAATGAAGTTTTAAATCAATCTAAAGTATATATGAGTAAACTTGGT
CTGACAGTTACCAATGCTTAATCAGTGAGGCACCTATCTCAGCGATCTGTCTATTTCGTTCATCCATAGT
TGCCTGACTCCCCGTCGTGTAGATAACTACGATACGGGAGGGCTTACCATCTGGCCCCAGTGCTGCAATG
ATACCGCGAGACCCACGCTCACCGGCTCCAGATTTATCAGCAATAAACCAGCCAGCCGGAAGGGCCGAGC
GCAGAAGTGGTCCTGCAACTTTATCCGCCTCCATCCAGTCTATTAATTGTTGCCGGGAAGCTAGAGTAAG
TAGTTCGCCAGTTAATAGTTTGCGCAACGTTGTTGCCATTGCTACAGGCATCGTGGTGTCACGCTCGTCG
TTTGGTATGGCTTCATTCAGCTCCGGTTCCCAACGATCAAGGCGAGTTACATGATCCCCCATGTTGTGCA
AAAAAGCGGTTAGCTCCTTCGGTCCTCCGATCGTTGTCAGAAGTAAGTTGGCCGCAGTGTTATCACTCAT
GGTTATGGCAGCACTGCATAATTCTCTTACTGTCATGCCATCCGTAAGATGCTTTTCTGTGACTGGTGAG
TACTCAACCAAGTCATTCTGAGAATAGTGTATGCGGCGACCGAGTTGCTCTTGCCCGGCGTCAATACGGG
ATAATACCGCGCCACATAGCAGAACTTTAAAAGTGCTCATCATTGGAAAACGTTCTTCGGGGCGAAAACT
CTCAAGGATCTTACCGCTGTTGAGATCCAGTTCGATGTAACCCACTCGTGCACCCAACTGATCTTCAGCA
TCTTTTACTTTCACCAGCGTTTCTGGGTGAGCAAAAACAGGAAGGCAAAATGCCGCAAAAAAGGGAATAA
GGGCGACACGGAAATGTTGAATACTCATACTCTTCCTTTTTCAATATTATTGAAGCATTTATCAGGGTTA
TTGTCTCATGAGCGGATACATATTTGAATGTATTTAGAAAAATAAACAAATAGGGGTTCCGCGCACATTT
CCCCGAAAAGTGCCACCTGACGTCGACGGATCGGGAGATCTCCCGATCCCCTATGGTGCACTCTCAGTAC
AATCTGCTCTGATGCCGC
Features (pLannotate 1.2.2; 22 found; start..end, strand, type, name):
    171..550     +  enhancer       CMV enhancer: human cytomegalovirus immediate early enhancer
    551..754     +  promoter       CMV promoter: human cytomegalovirus (CMV) immediate early promoter
    750..783     +  LTR            5' LTR (truncated) (fragment): truncated 5' long terminal repeat (LTR) from HIV-1
    799..817     +  promoter       T7 promoter: promoter for bacteriophage T7 RNA polymerase
    839..863     +  CDS            3xFLAG (fragment): three tandem FLAG® epitope tags
    891..2333    +  CDS            RBPJ: SUH_HUMAN - Also known as IGKJRB, IGKJRB1, RBPJK, RBPSUH. Experimental evidence at protein level: Swiss-Prot protein existence level 1. Transcriptional regulator that plays a central role in Notch signaling, a signaling pathway involved in cell-cell communication that regulates a broad spectrum of cell-fate determinations. Acts as a transcriptional repressor when it is not associated with Notch proteins. When associated with some NICD product of Notch proteins (Notch intracellular domain), it acts as a transcriptional activator that activates transcription of Notch target genes. Probably repre
   2560..2578    -  promoter       SP6 promoter: promoter for bacteriophage SP6 RNA polymerase
   2604..2828    +  polyA_signal   bGH poly(A) signal: bovine growth hormone polyadenylation signal
   2832..2853    +  promoter       SV40 promoter (fragment): SV40 enhancer and early promoter
   2874..3302    +  rep_origin     f1 ori (sequence partly withheld): f1 bacteriophage origin of replication; arrow indicates direction of (+) strand synthesis
   3316..3645    +  promoter       SV40 promoter: SV40 enhancer and early promoter
   3712..4503    +  CDS            neo: KKA2_KLEPN - Also known as kan, nptII. Experimental evidence at protein level: Swiss-Prot protein existence level 1. Resistance to kanamycin, neomycin, paromomycin, ribostamycin, butirosin and gentamicin B. From Klebsiella pneumoniae.
   4527..4685    +  CDS            ble (fragment): BLE_KLEPN - Experimental evidence at protein level: Swiss-Prot protein existence level 1. Binding protein with a strong affinity to the bleomycin family of antibiotics. Binds to CL990; an antimitotic-antibiotic compound. From Klebsiella pneumoniae.
   4680..4801    +  polyA_signal   SV40 poly(A) signal: SV40 polyadenylation signal
   4874..4890    -  protein_bind   lac operator: The lac repressor binds to the lac operator to inhibit transcription in E. coli. This inhibition can be relieved by adding lactose or isopropyl-β-D-thiogalactopyranoside (IPTG). lac repressor encoded by lacI
   4898..4928    -  promoter       lac promoter: promoter for the E. coli lac operon
   4943..4964    -  protein_bind   CAP binding site: CAP binding activates transcription in the presence of cAMP. E. coli catabolite activator protein
   4977..5069    -  CDS            lacI (fragment): lac repressor; lacI; The lac repressor binds to the lac operator to inhibit transcription in E. coli. This inhibition can be relieved by adding lactose or isopropyl-β-D-thiogalactopyranoside (IPTG).
   5252..5840    -  rep_origin     ori: high-copy-number ColE1/pMB1/pBR322/pUC origin of replication
   6011..6871    -  CDS            AmpR: β-lactamase; bla; confers resistance to ampicillin, carbenicillin, and related antibiotics
   6872..6976    -  promoter       AmpR promoter: bla
   7035..16      -  misc_feature   bom (fragment) (across the origin): basis of mobility region from pBR322
