[The description below was written by a language model from this plasmid's Addgene catalogue record and pLannotate feature annotations shown in this document.]
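Description:
pcDNA3. Flag-CSL Q307R is a mammalian expression plasmid of about 7.1 kb, built on a pcDNA3.Flag backbone, that drives expression of a point-mutant form of human CSL (the RBPJ gene product, also known as CBF1 or RBP-Jκ). It is propagated in E. coli as a high-copy plasmid through its ColE1/pUC-type origin with ampicillin selection from the β-lactamase gene. An f1 origin is also present, along with residual lac promoter/operator sequences typical of this vector family. For selection in mammalian cells, an SV40 early promoter drives the neomycin phosphotransferase gene, terminated by an SV40 polyadenylation signal, allowing G418 selection of stable transfectants.

The expression cassette consists of the human CMV immediate-early enhancer and promoter, a backbone-encoded N-terminal FLAG epitope, the RBPJ coding sequence carrying the Q307R substitution, and the bovine growth hormone polyadenylation signal. The annotation software labels the tag as a fragment of 3xFLAG, and its short length is consistent with a single FLAG unit. T7 and SP6 promoters flank the insert, as is standard in pcDNA3, and can serve for in vitro transcription or as sequencing primer sites. The short "HIV-1 LTR" and additional SV40 promoter fragments in the feature table are small partial matches rather than functional elements.

CSL/RBPJ is the DNA-binding transcriptional regulator at the core of Notch signaling, repressing target genes on its own and activating them when bound by a Notch intracellular domain. The construct allows transient or stable expression of FLAG-tagged mutant protein for detection or immunoprecipitation, presumably alongside wild-type CSL. The record does not state the functional consequence of Q307R. The associated study concerns the role of CSL in telomere maintenance and genome stability in human dermal fibroblasts.
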