Addgene plasmid #167009: pcDNA3. Flag-CSL Q307R
Purpose: Mammalian expression of CSL Q307R
Depositing lab: Gian-Paolo Dotto. Depositing organization: Universite de Lausanne (UNIL). Publication: CSL controls telomere maintenance and genome stability in human dermal fibroblasts. Bottoni G, Katarkar A, Tassone B, Ghosh S, Clocchiatti A, Goruppi S, Bordignon P, Jafari P, Tordini F, Lunardi T, Hoetzenecker W, Neel V, Lingner J, Paolo Dotto G. Nat Commun. 2019 Aug 29;10(1):3884. doi: 10.1038/s41467-019-11785-7. PubMed 31467287.
Backbone
  Vector backbone: pcDNA3.Flag
  Vector type: Mammalian Expression
  Selectable markers: Neomycin (select with G418)
Growth in bacteria
  Bacterial resistance: Ampicillin, 100 μg/mL
  Growth temperature: 37°C
  Growth strain: DH5alpha
  Copy number: High Copy
Gene/Insert
  Gene/Insert name: CSL
  Species: H. sapiens (human)
  Mutation: Q307R
  Entrez Gene: RBPJ (a.k.a. AOS3, CBF-1, CBF1, IGKJRB, IGKJRB1, KBF2, RBP-J, RBP-J kappa, RBP-JK, RBPJK, RBPSUH, SUH, csl)
  Promoter: CMV
  Tag / fusion protein: FLAG (N terminal on backbone)
  Cloning method: Ligation Independent Cloning
Resource information
  A portion of this plasmid was derived from a plasmid made by: The WT CSL cDNA was kindly provided by Dr. Franz Oswald
Terms and licenses: Academic/Nonprofit Terms; Industry Terms: Not Available to Industry
How to cite: pcDNA3. Flag-CSL Q307R was a gift from Gian-Paolo Dotto (Addgene plasmid # 167009 ; http://n2t.net/addgene:167009 ; RRID:Addgene_167009)
